Addgene plasmid #179061: pBBK77 pHomL-RPL18Bp-Scarlet(rfp)-Link-VPS21-SSA1t-HomR (AmpR)
Purpose: Vector containing a yeast integration cassette for RPL18B-driven expression of Scarlet(rfp)-Link-VPS21, a marker for the endosomes
Depositing lab: Vincent Martin. Depositing organization: Concordia University. Publication: The MyLo CRISPR-Cas9 Toolkit: A Markerless Yeast Localization and Overexpression CRISPR-Cas9 Toolkit. Bean BDM, Whiteway M, Martin VJJ. G3 (Bethesda). 2022 Jun 16. pii: 6609175. doi: 10.1093/g3journal/jkac154. PubMed 35708612.
Backbone
  Vector backbone: pYTK089 (ColE1, AmpR)
  Vector type: Yeast Expression
Growth in bacteria
  Bacterial resistance: Ampicillin, 100 μg/mL
  Growth temperature: 37°C
  Growth strain: DH5alpha
  Copy number: High Copy
Gene/Insert
  Gene/Insert name: RPL18Bp-Scarlet(rfp)-Link-VPS21
  Species: S. cerevisiae (budding yeast)
  Cloning method: Restriction Enzyme; 5′ cloning site Unknown (unknown if destroyed); 3′ cloning site Unknown (unknown if destroyed)
Terms and licenses: Academic/Nonprofit Terms; Industry Terms: Not Available to Industry
Depositor comments: Part of the Markerless Yeast Localization and Overexpression (MyLO) CRISPR-Cas9 Toolkit. Vector cloned using BsaI Golden Gate cloning
How to cite: pBBK77 pHomL-RPL18Bp-Scarlet(rfp)-Link-VPS21-SSA1t-HomR (AmpR) was a gift from Vincent Martin (Addgene plasmid # 179061 ; http://n2t.net/addgene:179061 ; RRID:Addgene_179061)
