[The description below was written by a language model from this plasmid's Addgene catalogue record and pLannotate feature annotations shown in this document.]
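Description:
pBBK77 pHomL-RPL18Bp-Scarlet(rfp)-Link-VPS21-SSA1t-HomR (AmpR) is a 6.3 kb yeast expression plasmid built on the pYTK089 backbone by BsaI Golden Gate assembly, and it belongs to the Markerless Yeast Localization and Overexpression (MyLO) CRISPR-Cas9 toolkit. In E. coli it is maintained at high copy through a ColE1/pUC-type origin and selected with ampicillin via the bla gene and its promoter. It is not meant to replicate in yeast. Instead, it serves as a carrier for an integration cassette bounded by left and right homology arms (HomL and HomR). The toolkit's markerless, Cas9-based design implies that the cassette acts as a repair template for homologous recombination at a cut chromosomal site.

The payload is an N-terminal fusion of a red fluorescent protein, annotated as mScarlet-I, joined through a short linker to the S. cerevisiae Rab-family GTPase Vps21, which acts in vesicle traffic to the prevacuolar compartment and serves here as an endosome marker. According to the construct name, expression is driven by the RPL18B promoter and terminated by the SSA1 terminator. Neither element was picked up by the automated annotation, although unannotated stretches sit upstream and downstream of the fusion where they would be expected. The feature table also shows short fragments of ARS1, the HIS3 promoter and the HIS3 coding sequence on either side of the cassette. These are partial matches rather than a functional origin or auxotrophic marker, and they probably lie within the homology arms, though the record does not identify the target locus. The plasmid is used to generate yeast strains with red-labelled endosomes for protein colocalization studies.
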