Features (pLannotate 1.2.2; 10 found; start..end, strand, type, name):
      1..861     -  CDS            AmpR: β-lactamase; bla; confers resistance to ampicillin, carbenicillin, and related antibiotics
    862..966     -  promoter       AmpR promoter: bla
   1069..1657    +  rep_origin     ori: high-copy-number ColE1/pMB1/pBR322/pUC origin of replication
   2391..2510    +  rep_origin     ARS1 (fragment): S. cerevisiae autonomously replicating sequence ARS1/ARS416
   2515..2561    +  promoter       HIS3 promoter (fragment): S. cerevisiae HIS3
   2562..2624    +  CDS            HIS3 (fragment): imidazoleglycerol-phosphate dehydratase, required for histidine biosynthesis; S. cerevisiae HIS3; yeast auxotrophic marker
   3528..4223    +  CDS            mScarlet-I: mScarlet-I is a basic (constitutively fluorescent) red fluorescent protein published in 2016, derived from synthetic construct. It is reported to be a rapidly-maturing monomer with moderate acid sensitivity.
   4251..4880    +  CDS            VPS21: VPS21_YEAST - Also known as VPS12, VPT12, YPT21, YPT51. Experimental evidence at protein level: Swiss-Prot protein existence level 1. Required for protein transport to the vacuole. Involved in two vesicle trafficking steps to the prevacuolar compartment (PVC), regulating the docking of endosomes and Golgi vesicles to the PVC by interacting with PEP7/VAC1 on the PVC membrane and promoting SNARE complex formation. From Saccharomyces cerevisiae (strain ATCC 204508 / S288c) (Baker's yeast).
   5933..5959    +  rep_origin     ARS1 (fragment): S. cerevisiae autonomously replicating sequence ARS1/ARS416
   6056..6177    +  CDS            HIS3 (fragment): imidazoleglycerol-phosphate dehydratase, required for histidine biosynthesis; S. cerevisiae HIS3; yeast auxotrophic marker
>Addgene plasmid #179061 | pBBK77 pHomL-RPL18Bp-Scarlet(rfp)-Link-VPS21-SSA1t-HomR (AmpR) | addgene full sequence | sequence record 360900 | Addgene NGS Result
TTACCAATGCTTAATCAGTGAGGCACCTATCTCAGCGATCTGTCTATTTCGTTCATCCATAGTTGCCTGA
CTCCCCGTCGTGTAGATAACTACGATACGGGAGGGCTTACCATCTGGCCCCAGTGCTGCAATGATACCGC
GGGACCCACGCTCACCGGCTCCAGATTTATCAGCAATAAACCAGCCAGCCGGAAGGGCCGAGCGCAGAAG
TGGTCCTGCAACTTTATCCGCCTCCATCCAGTCTATTAATTGTTGCCGGGAAGCTAGAGTAAGTAGTTCG
CCAGTTAATAGTTTGCGCAACGTTGTTGCCATTGCTACAGGCATCGTGGTGTCACGCTCGTCGTTTGGTA
TGGCTTCATTCAGCTCCGGTTCCCAACGATCAAGGCGAGTTACATGATCCCCCATGTTGTGCAAAAAAGC
GGTTAGCTCCTTCGGTCCTCCGATCGTTGTCAGAAGTAAGTTGGCCGCAGTGTTATCACTCATGGTTATG
GCAGCACTGCATAATTCTCTTACTGTCATGCCATCCGTAAGATGCTTTTCTGTGACTGGTGAGTACTCAA
CCAAGTCATTCTGAGAATAGTGTATGCGGCGACCGAGTTGCTCTTGCCCGGCGTCAATACGGGATAATAC
CGCGCCACATAGCAGAACTTTAAAAGTGCTCATCATTGGAAAACGTTCTTCGGGGCGAAAACTCTCAAGG
ATCTTACCGCTGTTGAGATCCAGTTCGATGTAACCCACTCGTGCACCCAACTGATCTTCAGCATCTTTTA
CTTTCACCAGCGTTTCTGGGTGAGCAAAAACAGGAAGGCAAAATGCCGCAAAAAAGGGAATAAGGGCGAC
ACGGAAATGTTGAATACTCATACTCTTCCTTTTTCAATATTATTGAAGCATTTATCAGGGTTATTGTCTC
ATGAGCGGATACATATTTGAATGTATTTAGAAAAATAAACAAATAGGGGTTCCGCGCACATTTCCCCGAA
AAGTGCCACCTGTCATGACCAAAATCCCTTAACGTGAGTTTTCGTTCCACTGAGCGTCAGACCCCGTAGA
AAAGATCAAAGGATCTTCTTGAGATCCTTTTTTTCTGCGCGTAATCTGCTGCTTGCAAACAAAAAAACCA
CCGCTACCAGCGGTGGTTTGTTTGCCGGATCAAGAGCTACCAACTCTTTTTCCGAAGGTAACTGGCTTCA
GCAGAGCGCAGATACCAAATACTGTTCTTCTAGTGTAGCCGTAGTTAGGCCACCACTTCAAGAACTCTGT
AGCACCGCCTACATACCTCGCTCTGCTAATCCTGTTACCAGTGGCTGCTGCCAGTGGCGATAAGTCGTGT
CTTACCGGGTTGGACTCAAGACGATAGTTACCGGATAAGGCGCAGCGGTCGGGCTGAACGGGGGGTTCGT
GCACACAGCCCAGCTTGGAGCGAACGACCTACACCGAACTGAGATACCTACAGCGTGAGCTATGAGAAAG
CGCCACGCTTCCCGAAGGGAGAAAGGCGGACAGGTATCCGGTAAGCGGCAGGGTCGGAACAGGAGAGCGC
ACGAGGGAGCTTCCAGGGGGAAACGCCTGGTATCTTTATAGTCCTGTCGGGTTTCGCCACCTCTGACTTG
AGCGTCGATTTTTGTGATGCTCGTCAGGGGGGCGGAGCCTATGGAAAAACGCCAGCAACGCGGCCTTTTT
ACGGTTCCTGGCCTTTTGCTGGCCTTTTGCTCACATGTTCTTTCCTGCGTTATCCCCTGATTCTGTGGAT
AACCGTGCGGCCGCCAATGTTATCTATTGGCAGATGTTCATACGGGGCTTTCAAATATTGATGAAATTAT
GTGATGTTTAGAAGAAGATTCGAACTGTTTTCAGTAGATTTGGTAACTGTGCAACCATAACTCATGCCCC
CTATTTATCGGCATTGAGATTGTAAAGGAAGTAAAACGCATTTTTGCAGATCTGTTCTCTTATGTATTTT
TAATCGTCCTTGTATGGAAGTATCAAAGGGGACGTTCTTCACCTCCTTGGAAAACGCAAACTTTCTTTTT
GCCTATCACAGTATCTTATCGAGCTAACTATTTTCGACACACATGAAAAAGCAGAAATATTAACGAAAAA
GAAAAGAAAGACCATGTCATGTACGGGCAATCAGAATATGCAAGATGAGCGGGAACGGGCGAAATGTGCA
CGCGCACAACTTACGAAACGCGGATGAGTCACTGACAGCCACCGCAGAGGTTCTGACTCCTACTGAGCTC
TATTGGAGGTGGCAGAACCGGTAATCCCACAGTGAGCAACTTGACAAACCAACAGATATAGGCTGTGTCT
TAAAATATACCATCCAATACCTTGATGAACTTTTCAAAGATGACTAAAATAAGTGAAATTTCAACATTAA
CTTCGAGCTGTAAACACAGTGGTTTCTTTGCATAAACACCATCAGCCTCAAGTCGTCAAGTAAAGATTTC
GTGTTCATGCAGATAGATAACAATCTATATGTTGATAATTAGCGTTGCCTCATCAATGCGTACACGAAGA
ATATACTAAAAAATGAGCAGGCAAGATAAACGAAGGCAAAGATGACAGAGCAGAAAGCCCTAGTAAAGCG
TATTACAAATGAAACCAAGATTCAGATTGCGATCCCTGAATTCGCATCTAGATGGTAGAGCCACAAACAG
CCGGTACAAGCAACGATCTCCAGGACCATCTGAATCATGCGCGGATGACACGAACTCACGACGGCGATCA
CAGACATTAACCCACAGTACAGACACTGCGACAACGTGGCAATTCGTCGCAATACCGTCTCACTGAACTG
GCCGATAATTGCAGACGAACGAAGAGGATGTCCAATATTTTTTTTAAGGAATAAGGATACTTCAAGACTA
GATTCCCCCCTGCATTCCCATCAGAACCGTAAACCTTGGCGCTTTCCTTGGGAAGTATTCAAGAAGTGCC
TTGTCCGGTTTCTGTGGCTCACAAACCAGCGCGCCCGATATGGCTTTCTTTTCACTTATGAATGTACCAG
TACGGGACAATTAGAACGCTCCTGTAACAATCTCTTTGCAAATGTGGGGTTACATTCTAACCATGTCACA
CTGCTGACGAAATTCAAAGTAAAAAAAAATGGGACCACGTCTTGAGAACGATAGATTTTCTTTATTTTAC
ATTGAACAGTCGTTGTCTCAGCGCGCTTTATGTTTTCATTCATACTTCATATTATAAAATAACAAAAGAA
GAATTTCATATTCACGCCCAAGAAATCAGGCTGCTTTCCAAATGCAATTGACACTTCATTAGCCATCACA
CAAAACTCTTTCTTGCTGGAGCTTCTTTTAAAAAAGACCTCAGTACACCAAACACGTTACCCGACCTCGT
TATTTTACGACAACTATGATAAAATTCTGAAGAAAAAATAAAAAAATTTTCATACTTCTTGCTTTTATTT
AAACCATTGAATGATTTCTTTTGAACAAAACTACCTGTTTCACCAAAGGAAATAGAAAGAAAAAATCAAT
TAGAAGAAAACAAAAAACAAAAGATCTATGGTTAGTAAAGGTGAAGCTGTTATAAAAGAATTCATGAGGT
TTAAAGTTCATATGGAAGGTTCAATGAATGGTCATGAATTTGAAATTGAAGGTGAAGGTGAAGGTAGACC
ATATGAAGGTACACAAACTGCTAAATTGAAAGTTACTAAAGGTGGTCCATTACCATTTTCTTGGGATATT
TTGTCTCCACAATTCATGTATGGTTCTAGAGCTTTTATTAAGCATCCAGCTGATATTCCAGATTATTATA
AACAATCTTTTCCTGAAGGTTTTAAATGGGAAAGAGTTATGAATTTCGAAGATGGTGGTGCTGTTACTGT
TACTCAAGATACTTCTTTGGAAGATGGTACTTTAATCTATAAAGTTAAATTGAGAGGTACTAATTTTCCA
CCAGATGGTCCAGTTATGCAAAAGAAAACTATGGGTTGGGAAGCATCTACTGAAAGATTGTATCCAGAAG
ATGGTGTTTTGAAAGGAGACATTAAGATGGCTTTGAGATTGAAAGATGGTGGTCGGTACCTGGCCGACTT
CAAGACCACCTATAAAGCTAAAAAACCAGTTCAAATGCCAGGTGCATATAATGTTGATAGAAAGTTAGAT
ATAACGTCGCATAACGAGGACTATACTGTAGTTGAACAATATGAACGTAGTGAAGGTAGACATAGTACCG
GAGGAATGGATGAATTGTATAAATCTGGTCCTTCTGGCCCAACTGGTTCTATGAACACATCAGTCACTTC
CATAAAGTTGGTACTGTTGGGTGAGGCAGCAGTTGGTAAATCGTCAATAGTCCTAAGGTTTGTATCTAAT
GATTTTGCCGAAAATAAGGAGCCCACCATTGGTGCAGCATTCCTCACTCAAAGAGTTACTATAAATGAAC
ATACTGTTAAGTTTGAAATATGGGACACTGCTGGGCAAGAGAGATTTGCATCTTTAGCACCTATGTACTA
TAGAAACGCACAAGCTGCTCTTGTAGTATACGACGTTACAAAACCACAATCCTTTATTAAAGCGCGCCAC
TGGGTTAAGGAATTACATGAACAGGCATCAAAGGATATCATCATTGCGTTAGTTGGTAACAAGATCGATA
TGCTGCAAGAAGGTGGGGAAAGAAAAGTCGCAAGGGAAGAAGGTGAAAAGCTAGCGGAAGAAAAGGGCTT
GTTGTTCTTTGAAACAAGTGCAAAGACAGGAGAGAATGTTAACGATGTATTTTTGGGAATCGGTGAAAAG
ATACCACTGAAGACGGCTGAAGAGCAAAATAGTGCAAGTAACGAACGTGAGTCGAACAATCAAAGAGTGG
ATTTGAACGCTGCTAATGATGGGACCAGCGCAAACAGTGCTTGCAGTTGTTAGCGAGATCCTAACTCGAG
GCCAATTGGTGCGGCAATTGATAATAACGAAAATGTCTTTTAATGATCTGGGTATAATGAGGAATTTTCC
GAACGTTTTTACTTTATATATATATATACATGTAACATATATTCTATACGCTATAGAGAAAGGAAATTTT
TCAATTAAAAAAAAAATAGAGAAAGAGTTTCACTTCTTGATTATCGCTAACACTAATGGTTGAAGTACTG
CTACTTTAATTTTATGCTGCCAATGAGACGACGGGGTCATCACGGCTCATCATGCGCCAAACAAATGTGT
GCAATACACGCTCGGATGACTGCATGATGACCGCACTGACTGGGGACAGCAGATCCACCTAAGCCTGTGA
GAGAAGCAGACACCCGACAGATCAAGGCAGTTAACTAGTGCACTGCAGTACAAATCGTCCCCAACAAAAG
TGGGCTCTCAAAATTCATCACATTTAAATGCATATAGGAAGAGCAACAGTTGGTTTGCATCTGATGTTCC
TTAAAGATTTCGACATAATGTGCGAAGTAGATCCCTTCAGCACTGTACTTGTTTTTGCGACTAGATTGTA
AATCATTCTTTATTTAATCTCTTTCTTTAACTACTGCTTAAAGTATAATTTGGTCCGTAGTTTAATAACT
ATACTAAGCGAACGCTCTCTCGAAATTTTTCTTAACGCGTCCTTGTACTGCGTCTAACGCTTTTGCCACT
TGGATTTCTATTATAGGAAATAGTCTCACTTACTGGGCGACGAATTTTCGCGTTTTGATGAAGCACAGGA
AGAATTTCTTTATGCTCAGAAGTTTGACAGCAAGCAAGTTCATCATTCGAACTAGCCTTATTGTTTTAGT
TCAGTGACAGCGAACTGCCGTACTCGATGCTTTATTTCTCACGGTAGAGCGGAAGAACAGATAGATCCCT
ACATATTGCTACCACTTCTATTACACAATAGTTTCAATAGCTTGCAGCGTAGCTAAACTCTAAAATTTAT
CTAAATCACTCATATAAACCGAACCCTTCCCCTTCCGCTTATAGTACAGCTGATGCTCCTTCACTATTTT
AACATGTGGAATTCTTGAAAGAATGAAATCGCCATGCCAAGCCATCACACGGTCTTTTATGCAATTGATT
GACCGCCTGCAACACATAGGCAGTAAAATTTTTACAAGCAGTAGCAGAACAGGCCACACAATCGCAAGTG
ATTAACGTCCACACAGGTATAGGGTTTCTGGACCATATGATACATGCTCTGGCCAAGCATTCCGGCTGGT
CGCTAATCGTTGAGTGCCGAGCGGCCGCGATTATCAAAAAGGATCTTCACCTAGATCCTTTTAAATTAAA
AATGAAGTTTTAAATCAATCTAAAGTATATATGAGTAAACTTGGTCTGACAG
